>Addgene plasmid #180676 | pMYT023 | addgene full sequence | sequence record 369360 | Addgene NGS Result
GTAGTGTAAGACCACTTGAAAGTAGAGATGATGGTCTTATCGTTTGGGTAAGTTTTTTTGGATCTGCACC
AATCAGCAGCAGTCAAAGAATTAGTCATAACTGGACCATCAGCTGGAAAACCTGTACCTTTTACTTGAGC
TTCACCCTTAATATGGGAACCTTCGTAAGTATATCTGTAGTTGACGGTCAAAGAAGCACCATCTTCAAAT
TGCATGGTTCTATGAACTTGGTAACCAGAACCATCAACCATAGCAGCTTGAAATGGAGACATACCATCTG
GATATGGCAAATATTGGTGGAAACCGTAACCAATATGTGGAACCAAAATCCATGGGGAGAATTGCAAGTC
ACCTTTTGTAGATTTCAGGTTCAACTCTTCGTAACCGTCGTTTGGATTACCAGTACCTTGACCAACCATA
TCGAAATCAACACCGTTGATGGAACCGAAAATATGCAATTCGTGAGTAGCTGGCAAAGAAGCCATGTTAT
CCTCTTCACCTTTAGACACGGATTGAGACCGACTACGGTTATCCACAGAATCAGGGGATAACGCAGGAAA
GAACATGTGAGCAAAAGGCCAGCAAAAGGCCAGGAACCGTAAAAAGGCCGCGTTGCTGGCGTTTTTCCAT
AGGCTCCGCCCCCCTGACGAGCATCACAAAAATCGACGCTCAAGTCAGAGGTGGCGAAACCCGACAGGAC
TATAAAGATACCAGGCGTTTCCCCCTGGAAGCTCCCTCGTGCGCTCTCCTGTTCCGACCCTGCCGCTTAC
CGGATACCTGTCCGCCTTTCTCCCTTCGGGAAGCGTGGCGCTTTCTCATAGCTCACGCTGTAGGTATCTC
AGTTCGGTGTAGGTCGTTCGCTCCAAGCTGGGCTGTGTGCACGAACCCCCCGTTCAGCCCGACCGCTGCG
CCTTATCCGGTAACTATCGTCTTGAGTCCAACCCGGTAAGACACGACTTATCGCCACTGGCAGCAGCCAC
TGGTAACAGGATTAGCAGAGCGAGGTATGTAGGCGGTGCTACAGAGTTCTTGAAGTGGTGGCCTAACTAC
GGCTACACTAGAAGAACAGTATTTGGTATCTGCGCTCTGCTGAAGCCAGTTACCTTCGGAAAAAGAGTTG
GTAGCTCTTGATCCGGCAAACAAACCACCGCTGGTAGCGGTGGTTTTTTTGTTTGCAAGCAGCAGATTAC
GCGCAGAAAAAAAGGATCTCAAGAAGATCCTTTGATCTTTTCTACGGGGTCTGACGCTCAGTGGAACGAA
AACTCACGTTAAGGGATTTTGGTCATGATTGATCGGGCACGTAAGAGGTTCCAACTTTCACCATAATGAA
ATAAGATCACTACCGGGCGTATTTTTTGAGTTATCGAGATTTTCAGGAGCTAAGGAAGCTAAAATGGAGA
AAAAAATCACTGGATATACCACCGTTGATATATCCCAATGGCATCGTAAAGAACATTTTGAGGCATTTCA
GTCAGTTGCTCAATGTACCTATAACCAGACCGTTCAGCTGGATATTACGGCCTTTTTAAAGACCGTAAAG
AAAAATAAGCACAAGTTTTATCCGGCCTTTATTCACATTCTTGCCCGCCTGATGAATGCTCATCCGGAAT
TTCGTATGGCAATGAAAGACGGTGAGCTGGTGATATGGGATAGTGTTCACCCTTGTTACACCGTTTTCCA
TGAGCAAACTGAAACGTTTTCATCGCTCTGGAGTGAATACCACGACGATTTCCGGCAGTTTCTACACATA
TATTCGCAAGATGTGGCGTGTTACGGTGAAAACCTGGCCTATTTCCCTAAAGGGTTTATTGAGAATATGT
TTTTCGTTTCAGCCAATCCCTGGGTGAGTTTCACCAGTTTTGATTTAAACGTGGCCAATATGGACAACTT
CTTCGCCCCCGTTTTCACCATGGGCAAATATTATACGCAAGGCGACAAGGTGCTGATGCCGCTGGCGATT
CAGGTTCATCATGCCGTTTGTGATGGCTTCCATGTCGGCAGAATGCTTAATGAATTACAACAGTACTGCG
ATGAGTGGCAGGGCGGGGCGTAATTTGATATCGAGCTCGCTTGGACTCCTGTTGATAGATCCAGTAATGA
CCTCAGAACTCCATCTGGATTTGTTCAGAACGCTCGGTTGCCGCCGGGCGTTTTTTATTGGTCTGGTCTC
AGCCACTCGAGTTACTTGTACAACTCATCCATACCCATAACATCGGTGAAAGCCTTTTGCCATTCTTTGA
AGTTCAACTCGGTTTTGGAGTGTTTCAATTCGGTCTTTCTGAACACGTACATAGGTTGATTCTTCAAGTA
GTTAGCAGCCATAGGTTTAGCGAAGGTGTAAGTAGTTCTAGCAGTACTTCTATATCTCTTACCGTTACCA
Features (pLannotate 1.2.2; 5 found; start..end, strand, type, name):
    624..1212    -  rep_origin     ori: high-copy-number ColE1/pMB1/pBR322/pUC origin of replication
   1296..1393    +  promoter       cat promoter: promoter of the E. coli cat gene encoding chloramphenicol acetyltransferase
   1394..2050    +  CDS            cat: CAT_ECOLX - Experimental evidence at protein level: Swiss-Prot protein existence level 1. This enzyme is an effector of chloramphenicol resistance in bacteria. From Escherichia coli. This protein is used as a marker in many commonly used cloning vectors, such as pACYC184.
   2124..2158    +  terminator     lambda t0 terminator: minimal transcription terminator from phage lambda (Scholtissek and Grosse, 1987)
   2185..509     -  CDS            mNeonGreen (across the origin): mNeonGreen is a basic (constitutively fluorescent) green/yellow fluorescent protein published in 2013, derived from Branchiostoma lanceolatum. It is reported to be a very rapidly-maturing monomer with moderate acid sensitivity.
