[The description below was written by a language model from this plasmid's Addgene catalogue record and pLannotate feature annotations shown in this document.]
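Description:
pMYT023 is a small (about 2.4 kb) synthetic-biology part plasmid built on the pYTK001 entry vector of the yeast MoClo toolkit (YTK). It stores the coding sequence for mNeonGreen as a Type 4a part, for use in both the YTK system and the multiplex yeast toolkit (MYT) that extends it for engineering Saccharomyces cerevisiae. The plasmid is propagated in E. coli only: it carries a high-copy ColE1/pUC-type origin of replication and a chloramphenicol acetyltransferase (cat) gene driven by its native cat promoter and followed by a lambda t0 terminator, giving chloramphenicol selection. The feature table shows no yeast origin, yeast marker, or yeast promoter or terminator, as expected for a part-storage vector rather than an expression plasmid.

The payload is the mNeonGreen open reading frame, annotated on the reverse strand and spanning the numbering origin of the circular sequence. mNeonGreen is a bright, rapidly maturing monomeric green/yellow fluorescent protein derived from Branchiostoma lanceolatum. In the YTK part scheme, Type 4 is the terminator position, and its 4a subdivision generally holds a C-terminal tag that sits downstream of a Type 3 coding sequence and upstream of a Type 4b terminator. This part is therefore intended to be combined by Golden Gate assembly with promoter, coding sequence, terminator and vector parts, producing C-terminal mNeonGreen fusions for localisation or expression readouts in yeast. The record does not annotate the flanking Type IIS restriction sites or overhangs, nor any linker, and the cloning sites are listed as unknown.
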