Addgene plasmid #180676: pMYT023
Purpose: Encodes mNeonGreen as a Type 4a part to be used in the Dueber YTK and Ellis MYT systems
Depositing lab: Tom Ellis. Depositing organization: Imperial College London. Publication: A Multiplex MoClo Toolkit for Extensive and Flexible Engineering of Saccharomyces cerevisiae. Shaw WM, Khalil AS, Ellis T. ACS Synth Biol. 2023 Nov 6. doi: 10.1021/acssynbio.3c00423. PubMed 37930278.
Backbone
  Vector backbone: pYTK001
  Backbone manufacturer: John Dueber
  Vector type: Synthetic Biology
Growth in bacteria
  Bacterial resistance: Chloramphenicol, 25 μg/mL
  Growth temperature: 37°C
  Growth strain: DH5alpha
  Copy number: High Copy
Gene/Insert
  Gene/Insert name: mNeonGreen
  Species: Synthetic
  Cloning method: Restriction Enzyme; 5′ cloning site Unknown (unknown if destroyed)
Terms and licenses: Academic/Nonprofit Terms; Industry Terms: Not Available to Industry
How to cite: pMYT023 was a gift from Tom Ellis (Addgene plasmid # 180676 ; http://n2t.net/addgene:180676 ; RRID:Addgene_180676)
